Addgene plasmid #222973: pBEL2999
Purpose: To express a putative signal peptide from Encephalitozoon intestinalis protein Eint_060140 fused to GFP in mammalian cells
Depositing lab: Gira Bhabha & Damian Ekiert. Depositing organization: NYU Grossman School of Medicine. Publication: scRNA-seq reveals transcriptional dynamics of Encephalitozoon intestinalis parasites in human macrophages. Jaroenlak P, McCarty KL, Xia B, Lam C, Zwack EE, Yanai I, Bhabha G, Ekiert DC. bioRxiv 2024.05.30.596468 10.1101/2024.05.30.596468.
Backbone
  Vector backbone: pcDNA3.4
  Vector type: Mammalian Expression
Growth in bacteria
  Bacterial resistance: Ampicillin, 100 μg/mL
  Growth temperature: 37°C
  Growth strain: DH5alpha
  Copy number: High Copy
Gene/Insert
  Gene/Insert name: sfGFP
  Species: Putative signal peptide from Encephalitozoon intestinalis and GFP from Aequorea victoria
  Cloning method: Gibson Cloning
Terms and licenses: Academic/Nonprofit Terms; Industry Terms: Not Available to Industry
Depositor comments: Please visit https://doi.org/10.1101/2024.05.30.596468 for bioRxiv preprint.
How to cite: pBEL2999 was a gift from Gira Bhabha & Damian Ekiert (Addgene plasmid # 222973 ; http://n2t.net/addgene:222973 ; RRID:Addgene_222973)
