[The description below was written by a language model from this plasmid's Addgene catalogue record and pLannotate feature annotations shown in this document.]
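Description:
pBEL2999 is a mammalian expression plasmid of about 6.9 kb built on the pcDNA3.4 backbone. It expresses a putative signal peptide from the microsporidian parasite Encephalitozoon intestinalis (protein Eint_060140) fused to superfolder GFP. It is propagated in E. coli through a high-copy ColE1/pUC-type origin and selected with ampicillin via the β-lactamase gene. An f1 origin and remnants of lac regulatory sequence are also present as backbone elements.

The expression cassette is driven by the human cytomegalovirus immediate-early enhancer and promoter. Downstream lies a short 120-nt coding segment that the automated annotation matches to a fragment of E. intestinalis polar tube protein 2 (PTP2). This segment directly abuts the superfolder GFP coding sequence, consistent with an N-terminal signal peptide fusion. The catalogue entry names the source only by its locus identifier, so the PTP2 label is a homology-based call by the annotation software rather than a depositor statement. A WPRE follows the reporter to enhance transcript stability and expression, and the herpes simplex virus thymidine kinase polyadenylation signal terminates the transcript. A separate SV40 early promoter drives the neomycin phosphotransferase gene with an SV40 poly(A) signal, which would allow G418 selection of stably transfected mammalian cells. The short ble fragment annotated after it appears to be residual sequence rather than a functional marker.

The stated purpose is to express the fusion in mammalian cells. GFP fluorescence would presumably show whether the parasite-derived sequence directs the reporter into the host secretory pathway, but the record does not describe specific assays.
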