Features (pLannotate 1.2.2; 20 found; start..end, strand, type, name):
     47..426     +  enhancer       CMV enhancer: human cytomegalovirus immediate early enhancer
    427..630     +  promoter       CMV promoter: human cytomegalovirus (CMV) immediate early promoter
    778..897     +  CDS            PTP2 (fragment): PTP2_ENCIN - Protein inferred from homology: Swiss-Prot protein existence level 3. Involved in formation of a polar tube through which the infectious agent is passed on to the host cell. From Encephalitozoon intestinalis (Microsporidian parasite).
    898..1608    +  CDS            Superfolder GFP: Superfolder GFP is a basic (constitutively fluorescent) green fluorescent protein published in 2005, derived from Aequorea victoria. It is reported to be a very rapidly-maturing weak dimer.
   1700..2288    +  misc_feature   WPRE: woodchuck hepatitis virus posttranscriptional regulatory element
   2353..2401    +  polyA_signal   HSV TK poly(A) signal: herpes simplex virus thymidine kinase polyadenylation signal (Cole and Stacy, 1985)
   2492..2508    -  polyA_signal   bGH poly(A) signal (fragment): bovine growth hormone polyadenylation signal
   2603..3031    +  rep_origin     f1 ori (sequence partly withheld): f1 bacteriophage origin of replication; arrow indicates direction of (+) strand synthesis
   3045..3374    +  promoter       SV40 promoter: SV40 enhancer and early promoter
   3441..4232    +  CDS            neo: KKA2_KLEPN - Also known as kan, nptII. Experimental evidence at protein level: Swiss-Prot protein existence level 1. Resistance to kanamycin, neomycin, paromomycin, ribostamycin, butirosin and gentamicin B. From Klebsiella pneumoniae.
   4258..4416    +  CDS            ble (fragment): BLE_KLEPN - Experimental evidence at protein level: Swiss-Prot protein existence level 1. Binding protein with a strong affinity to the bleomycin family of antibiotics. Binds to CL990; an antimitotic-antibiotic compound. From Klebsiella pneumoniae.
   4411..4532    +  polyA_signal   SV40 poly(A) signal: SV40 polyadenylation signal
   4605..4621    -  protein_bind   lac operator: The lac repressor binds to the lac operator to inhibit transcription in E. coli. This inhibition can be relieved by adding lactose or isopropyl-β-D-thiogalactopyranoside (IPTG). lac repressor encoded by lacI
   4629..4659    -  promoter       lac promoter: promoter for the E. coli lac operon
   4674..4695    -  protein_bind   CAP binding site: CAP binding activates transcription in the presence of cAMP. E. coli catabolite activator protein
   4708..4800    -  CDS            lacI (fragment): lac repressor; lacI; The lac repressor binds to the lac operator to inhibit transcription in E. coli. This inhibition can be relieved by adding lactose or isopropyl-β-D-thiogalactopyranoside (IPTG).
   4983..5571    -  rep_origin     ori: high-copy-number ColE1/pMB1/pBR322/pUC origin of replication
   5742..6602    -  CDS            AmpR: β-lactamase; bla; confers resistance to ampicillin, carbenicillin, and related antibiotics
   6603..6707    -  promoter       AmpR promoter: bla
   6766..6818    -  misc_feature   bom (fragment): basis of mobility region from pBR322
>Addgene plasmid #222973 | pBEL2999 | addgene full sequence | sequence record 441428 | Addgene NGS Result
AGGCGTTTTGCGCTGCTTCGCGATGTACGGGCCAGATATACGCGTTGACATTGATTATTGACTAGTTATT
AATAGTAATCAATTACGGGGTCATTAGTTCATAGCCCATATATGGAGTTCCGCGTTACATAACTTACGGT
AAATGGCCCGCCTGGCTGACCGCCCAACGACCCCCGCCCATTGACGTCAATAATGACGTATGTTCCCATA
GTAACGCCAATAGGGACTTTCCATTGACGTCAATGGGTGGAGTATTTACGGTAAACTGCCCACTTGGCAG
TACATCAAGTGTATCATATGCCAAGTACGCCCCCTATTGACGTCAATGACGGTAAATGGCCCGCCTGGCA
TTATGCCCAGTACATGACCTTATGGGACTTTCCTACTTGGCAGTACATCTACGTATTAGTCATCGCTATT
ACCATGGTGATGCGGTTTTGGCAGTACATCAATGGGCGTGGATAGCGGTTTGACTCACGGGGATTTCCAA
GTCTCCACCCCATTGACGTCAATGGGAGTTTGTTTTGGCACCAAAATCAACGGGACTTTCCAAAATGTCG
TAACAACTCCGCCCCATTGACGCAAATGGGCGGTAGGCGTGTACGGTGGGAGGTCTATATAAGCAGAGCT
CGTTTAGTGAACCGTCAGATCGCCTGGAGACGCCATCCACGCTGTTTTGACCTCCATAGAAGACACCGGG
ACCGATCCAGCCTCCGGACTCTAGAGGATCGAACCCTTGGATCTCTAGCGAATTCCCTCTAGACACAGAC
GCTCACCATGTTGTTACTTCTCTCAGCAGTTGCTTTTGTTAGCGCTACAGCAGTCCAGTCAGGTGTTGTC
TCCCAGCCTACAACACCCATTCCGATTCTTCCTGGACAGCCGATGGGGGGCATGGCCAGCAAAGGAGAAG
AACTTTTCACTGGAGTTGTCCCAATTCTTGTTGAATTAGATGGTGATGTTAATGGGCACAAATTTTCTGT
CCGTGGAGAGGGTGAAGGTGATGCTACAAACGGAAAACTCACCCTTAAATTTATTTGCACTACTGGAAAA
CTACCTGTTCCGTGGCCAACACTTGTCACTACTCTGACCTATGGTGTTCAATGCTTTTCCCGTTATCCGG
ATCACATGAAACGGCATGACTTTTTCAAGAGTGCCATGCCCGAAGGTTATGTACAGGAACGCACTATATC
TTTCAAAGATGACGGGACCTACAAGACGCGTGCTGAAGTCAAGTTTGAAGGTGATACCCTTGTTAATCGT
ATCGAGTTAAAGGGTATTGATTTTAAAGAAGATGGAAACATTCTTGGACACAAACTCGAGTACAACTTTA
ACTCACACAATGTATACATCACGGCAGACAAACAAAAGAATGGAATCAAAGCTAACTTCAAAATTCGCCA
CAACGTTGAAGATGGTTCCGTTCAACTAGCAGACCATTATCAACAAAATACTCCAATTGGCGATGGCCCT
GTCCTTTTACCAGACAACCATTACCTGTCGACACAATCTGTCCTTTCGAAAGATCCCAACGAAAAGCGTG
ACCACATGGTCCTTCTTGAGTTTGTAACTGCTGCTGGGATTACACATGGCATGGATGAGCTCTACAAATG
AGCGGCCGCTCGAGGCCGGCAAGGCCGGATCCCCCGACCTCGACAAGGGTTCGATCCCTACCGGTTAGTA
ATGAGTTTGATATCTCGACAATCAACCTCTGGATTACAAAATTTGTGAAAGATTGACTGGTATTCTTAAC
TATGTTGCTCCTTTTACGCTATGTGGATACGCTGCTTTAATGCCTTTGTATCATGCTATTGCTTCCCGTA
TGGCTTTCATTTTCTCCTCCTTGTATAAATCCTGGTTGCTGTCTCTTTATGAGGAGTTGTGGCCCGTTGT
CAGGCAACGTGGCGTGGTGTGCACTGTGTTTGCTGACGCAACCCCCACTGGTTGGGGCATTGCCACCACC
TGTCAGCTCCTTTCCGGGACTTTCGCTTTCCCCCTCCCTATTGCCACGGCGGAACTCATCGCCGCCTGCC
TTGCCCGCTGCTGGACAGGGGCTCGGCTGTTGGGCACTGACAATTCCGTGGTGTTGTCGGGGAAGCTGAC
GTCCTTTCCATGGCTGCTCGCCTGTGTTGCCACCTGGATTCTGCGCGGGACGTCCTTCTGCTACGTCCCT
TCGGCCCTCAATCCAGCGGACCTTCCTTCCCGCGGCCTGCTGCCGGCTCTGCGGCCTCTTCCGCGTCTTC
GCCTTCGCCCTCAGACGAGTCGGATCTCCCTTTGGGCCGCCTCCCCGCCTGGAACGGGGGAGGCTAACTG
AAACACGGAAGGAGACAATACCGGAAGGAACCCGCGCTATGACGGCAATAAAAAGACAGAATAAAACGCA
CGGGTGTTGGGTCGTTTGTTCATAAACGCGGGGTTCGGTCCCAGGGCTGGCACTCTGTCGATACCCCACC
GAGACCCCATTGGGGCCAATACGCCCGCGTTTCTTCCTTTTCCCCACCCCACCCCCCAAGTTCGGGTGAA
GGCCCAGGGCTCGCAGCCAACGTCGGGGCGGCAGGCCCTGCCATAGCAGATCTGCGCAGCTGGGGCTCTA
GGGGGTATCCCC
[124 nt withheld, positions 2603-2726]
C
[91 nt withheld, positions 2728-2818]
A
[49 nt withheld, positions 2820-2868]
CCTTTGACGTTGGAGTCCACGTTCTTT
[37 nt withheld, positions 2896-2932]
ACCCTATCTCGGTCTATTCTTTTGATTTATAAGGGATTTTGCCGATTTCGGCCTATTGGTTAAAAAATGA
GCTGATTTAACAAAAATTTAACGCGAATTAATTCTGTGGAATGTGTGTCAGTTAGGGTGTGGAAAGTCCC
CAGGCTCCCCAGCAGGCAGAAGTATGCAAAGCATGCATCTCAATTAGTCAGCAACCAGGTGTGGAAAGTC
CCCAGGCTCCCCAGCAGGCAGAAGTATGCAAAGCATGCATCTCAATTAGTCAGCAACCATAGTCCCGCCC
CTAACTCCGCCCATCCCGCCCCTAACTCCGCCCAGTTCCGCCCATTCTCCGCCCCATGGCTGACTAATTT
TTTTTATTTATGCAGAGGCCGAGGCCGCCTCTGCCTCTGAGCTATTCCAGAAGTAGTGAGGAGGCTTTTT
TGGAGGCCTAGGCTTTTGCAAAAAGCTCCCGGGAGCTTGTATATCCATTTTCGGATCTGATCAAGAGACA
GGATGAGGATCGTTTCGCATGATTGAACAAGATGGATTGCACGCAGGTTCTCCGGCCGCTTGGGTGGAGA
GGCTATTCGGCTATGACTGGGCACAACAGACAATCGGCTGCTCTGATGCCGCCGTGTTCCGGCTGTCAGC
GCAGGGGCGCCCGGTTCTTTTTGTCAAGACCGACCTGTCCGGTGCCCTGAATGAACTGCAGGACGAGGCA
GCGCGGCTATCGTGGCTGGCCACGACGGGCGTTCCTTGCGCAGCTGTGCTCGACGTTGTCACTGAAGCGG
GAAGGGACTGGCTGCTATTGGGCGAAGTGCCGGGGCAGGATCTCCTGTCATCTCACCTTGCTCCTGCCGA
GAAAGTATCCATCATGGCTGATGCAATGCGGCGGCTGCATACGCTTGATCCGGCTACCTGCCCATTCGAC
CACCAAGCGAAACATCGCATCGAGCGAGCACGTACTCGGATGGAAGCCGGTCTTGTCGATCAGGATGATC
TGGACGAAGAGCATCAGGGGCTCGCGCCAGCCGAACTGTTCGCCAGGCTCAAGGCGCGCATGCCCGACGG
CGAGGATCTCGTCGTGACCCATGGCGATGCCTGCTTGCCGAATATCATGGTGGAAAATGGCCGCTTTTCT
GGATTCATCGACTGTGGCCGGCTGGGTGTGGCGGACCGCTATCAGGACATAGCGTTGGCTACCCGTGATA
TTGCTGAAGAGCTTGGCGGCGAATGGGCTGACCGCTTCCTCGTGCTTTACGGTATCGCCGCTCCCGATTC
GCAGCGCATCGCCTTCTATCGCCTTCTTGACGAGTTCTTCTGAGCGGGACTCTGGGGTTCGCGAAATGAC
CGACCAAGCGACGCCCAACCTGCCATCACGAGATTTCGATTCCACCGCCGCCTTCTATGAAAGGTTGGGC
TTCGGAATCGTTTTCCGGGACGCCGGCTGGATGATCCTCCAGCGCGGGGATCTCATGCTGGAGTTCTTCG
CCCACCCCAACTTGTTTATTGCAGCTTATAATGGTTACAAATAAAGCAATAGCATCACAAATTTCACAAA
TAAAGCATTTTTTTCACTGCATTCTAGTTGTGGTTTGTCCAAACTCATCAATGTATCTTATCATGTCTGT
ATACCGTCGACCTCTAGCTAGAGCTTGGCGTAATCATGGTCATAGCTGTTTCCTGTGTGAAATTGTTATC
CGCTCACAATTCCACACAACATACGAGCCGGAAGCATAAAGTGTAAAGCCTGGGGTGCCTAATGAGTGAG
CTAACTCACATTAATTGCGTTGCGCTCACTGCCCGCTTTCCAGTCGGGAAACCTGTCGTGCCAGCTGCAT
TAATGAATCGGCCAACGCGCGGGGAGAGGCGGTTTGCGTATTGGGCGCTCTTCCGCTTCCTCGCTCACTG
ACTCGCTGCGCTCGGTCGTTCGGCTGCGGCGAGCGGTATCAGCTCACTCAAAGGCGGTAATACGGTTATC
CACAGAATCAGGGGATAACGCAGGAAAGAACATGTGAGCAAAAGGCCAGCAAAAGGCCAGGAACCGTAAA
AAGGCCGCGTTGCTGGCGTTTTTCCATAGGCTCCGCCCCCCTGACGAGCATCACAAAAATCGACGCTCAA
GTCAGAGGTGGCGAAACCCGACAGGACTATAAAGATACCAGGCGTTTCCCCCTGGAAGCTCCCTCGTGCG
CTCTCCTGTTCCGACCCTGCCGCTTACCGGATACCTGTCCGCCTTTCTCCCTTCGGGAAGCGTGGCGCTT
TCTCATAGCTCACGCTGTAGGTATCTCAGTTCGGTGTAGGTCGTTCGCTCCAAGCTGGGCTGTGTGCACG
AACCCCCCGTTCAGCCCGACCGCTGCGCCTTATCCGGTAACTATCGTCTTGAGTCCAACCCGGTAAGACA
CGACTTATCGCCACTGGCAGCAGCCACTGGTAACAGGATTAGCAGAGCGAGGTATGTAGGCGGTGCTACA
GAGTTCTTGAAGTGGTGGCCTAACTACGGCTACACTAGAAGAACAGTATTTGGTATCTGCGCTCTGCTGA
AGCCAGTTACCTTCGGAAAAAGAGTTGGTAGCTCTTGATCCGGCAAACAAACCACCGCTGGTAGCGGTGG
TTTTTTTGTTTGCAAGCAGCAGATTACGCGCAGAAAAAAAGGATCTCAAGAAGATCCTTTGATCTTTTCT
ACGGGGTCTGACGCTCAGTGGAACGAAAACTCACGTTAAGGGATTTTGGTCATGAGATTATCAAAAAGGA
TCTTCACCTAGATCCTTTTAAATTAAAAATGAAGTTTTAAATCAATCTAAAGTATATATGAGTAAACTTG
GTCTGACAGTTACCAATGCTTAATCAGTGAGGCACCTATCTCAGCGATCTGTCTATTTCGTTCATCCATA
GTTGCCTGACTCCCCGTCGTGTAGATAACTACGATACGGGAGGGCTTACCATCTGGCCCCAGTGCTGCAA
TGATACCGCGAGACCCACGCTCACCGGCTCCAGATTTATCAGCAATAAACCAGCCAGCCGGAAGGGCCGA
GCGCAGAAGTGGTCCTGCAACTTTATCCGCCTCCATCCAGTCTATTAATTGTTGCCGGGAAGCTAGAGTA
AGTAGTTCGCCAGTTAATAGTTTGCGCAACGTTGTTGCCATTGCTACAGGCATCGTGGTGTCACGCTCGT
CGTTTGGTATGGCTTCATTCAGCTCCGGTTCCCAACGATCAAGGCGAGTTACATGATCCCCCATGTTGTG
CAAAAAAGCGGTTAGCTCCTTCGGTCCTCCGATCGTTGTCAGAAGTAAGTTGGCCGCAGTGTTATCACTC
ATGGTTATGGCAGCACTGCATAATTCTCTTACTGTCATGCCATCCGTAAGATGCTTTTCTGTGACTGGTG
AGTACTCAACCAAGTCATTCTGAGAATAGTGTATGCGGCGACCGAGTTGCTCTTGCCCGGCGTCAATACG
GGATAATACCGCGCCACATAGCAGAACTTTAAAAGTGCTCATCATTGGAAAACGTTCTTCGGGGCGAAAA
CTCTCAAGGATCTTACCGCTGTTGAGATCCAGTTCGATGTAACCCACTCGTGCACCCAACTGATCTTCAG
CATCTTTTACTTTCACCAGCGTTTCTGGGTGAGCAAAAACAGGAAGGCAAAATGCCGCAAAAAAGGGAAT
AAGGGCGACACGGAAATGTTGAATACTCATACTCTTCCTTTTTCAATATTATTGAAGCATTTATCAGGGT
TATTGTCTCATGAGCGGATACATATTTGAATGTATTTAGAAAAATAAACAAATAGGGGTTCCGCGCACAT
TTCCCCGAAAAGTGCCACCTGACGTCGACGGATCGGGAGATCTCCCGATCCCCTATGGTGCACTCTCAGT
ACAATCTGCTCTGATGCCGCATAGTTAAGCCAGTATCTGCTCCCTGCTTGTGTGTTGGAGGTCGCTGAGT
AGTGCGCGAGCAAAATTTAAGCTACAACAAGGCAAGGCTTGACCGACAATTGCATGAAGAATCTGCTTAG
GGTT
